Addgene plasmid #227560: pEPHS1CB0002
Purpose: Level 1 - Position 1 with 35S promoter and terminator for plant expression, with mutations in CDS
Depositing lab: Nicola Patron. Depositing organization: Earlham Institute. Publication: Biosynthesis and bioactivity of anti-inflammatory triterpenoids in Calendula officinalis. Golubova D, Salmon M, Su H, Tansley C, Kaithakottil GG, Linsmith G, Schudoma C, Swarbreck D, O'Connell MA, Patron NJ. Nat Commun. 2025 Jul 28;16(1):6941. doi: 10.1038/s41467-025-62269-w. PubMed 40721615.
Backbone
  Vector backbone: pICH47732
  Vector type: Plant Expression
Growth in bacteria
  Bacterial resistance: Ampicillin, 100 μg/mL
  Growth temperature: 37°C
  Growth strain: DH5alpha
  Copy number: High Copy
Gene/Insert
  Gene/Insert name: 35Sshort_TMV_CoTXSS (D385E)_35S
  Species: Calendula officinalis
  Mutation: D385E, BsaI sites removed by silent mutation
  Promoter: 35Sshort_TMV (pICH51277)
  Cloning method: Restriction Enzyme; 5′ cloning site BsaI (destroyed during cloning); 3′ cloning site BsaI (destroyed during cloning)
Terms and licenses: Academic/Nonprofit Terms; Industry Terms: Not Available to Industry
How to cite: pEPHS1CB0002 was a gift from Nicola Patron (Addgene plasmid # 227560 ; http://n2t.net/addgene:227560 ; RRID:Addgene_227560)
