[The description below was written by a language model from this plasmid's Addgene catalogue record and pLannotate feature annotations shown in this document.]
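Description:
pEPHS1CB0002 is a Golden Gate/MoClo-style Level 1, Position 1 plant expression construct built in the pICH47732 backbone. It is a binary-type vector: the expression cassette lies between nopaline C58 left and right T-DNA border repeats, and the backbone carries both a high-copy ColE1/pUC-type origin for propagation in E. coli and the broad-host-range IncP oriV with its trfA replication initiator gene, an arrangement normally used to maintain a plasmid in Agrobacterium for T-DNA delivery into plants. Selection in bacteria is by ampicillin resistance (bla with its own promoter). No plant selectable marker is annotated within the T-DNA.

The payload is a single transcription unit of about 3 kb. A short CaMV 35S promoter, fused to the tobacco mosaic virus Ω 5' leader that acts as a translational enhancer, drives a roughly 2.3 kb coding sequence, which is followed by the CaMV 35S terminator/polyadenylation signal. The coding sequence is CoTXSS from Calendula officinalis carrying a D385E substitution, with internal BsaI sites removed by silent mutation so the part is compatible with BsaI-based assembly; the flanking BsaI cloning sites were destroyed during assembly. The automated annotation labels this ORF by similarity to a Panax ginseng dammarenediol synthase, which suggests an oxidosqualene cyclase-type triterpene synthase, although the record does not define the enzyme's function. The short SET1 and TetR fragment hits are probably incidental matches.

The construct provides strong constitutive expression of this point-mutant enzyme in plants, in the context of work on triterpenoid biosynthesis in Calendula. As a Position 1 module, it could also be combined with other Level 1 units into multigene assemblies.
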