Features (pLannotate 1.2.2; 14 found; start..end, strand, type, name):
    157..261     -  promoter       AmpR promoter: bla
    348..979     -  rep_origin     oriV: incP origin of replication
   1071..1095    +  misc_feature   LB T-DNA repeat: left border repeat from nopaline C58 T-DNA
   1281..1626    +  promoter       CaMV 35S promoter: strong constitutive promoter from cauliflower mosaic virus
   1578..1624    +  promoter       minimal CaMV 35S promoter: minimal 35S promoter from cauliflower mosaic virus
   1655..1708    +  misc_feature   TMV Ω: translational enhancer from the tobacco mosaic virus 5'-leader sequence (Gallie et al., 1988)
   1717..4041    +  CDS            DDS: DADIS_PANGI - Also known as DS
   4062..4079    +  CDS            SET1 (fragment): solubility-enhancement tag derived from T7 phage gene 10B
   4114..4288    +  polyA_signal   CaMV poly(A) signal: cauliflower mosaic virus polyadenylation signal
   4333..4357    +  misc_feature   RB T-DNA repeat: right border repeat from nopaline C58 T-DNA
   4469..4489    -  CDS            TetR (fragment): tetracycline resistance regulatory protein; tetR
   4516..5661    -  CDS            trfA: TRFA_ECOLX - Experimental evidence at protein level: Swiss-Prot protein existence level 1. Also involved in plasmid copy number control, promoting intermolecular coupling of protein bound iterons at oriV, which inhibits replication initiation. From Escherichia coli.
   5997..6585    -  rep_origin     ori: high-copy-number ColE1/pMB1/pBR322/pUC origin of replication
   6756..156     -  CDS            AmpR (across the origin): β-lactamase; bla; confers resistance to ampicillin, carbenicillin, and related antibiotics
>Addgene plasmid #227560 | pEPHS1CB0002 | addgene full sequence | sequence record 455268 | Addgene NGS Result
ACCGCTGTTGAGATCCAGTTCGATGTAACCCACTCGTGCACCCAACTGATCTTCAGCATCTTTTACTTTC
ACCAGCGTTTCTGGGTGAGCAAAAACAGGAAGGCAAAATGCCGCAAAAAAGGGAATAAGGGCGACACGGA
AATGTTGAATACTCATACTCTTCCTTTTTCAATATTATTGAAGCATTTATCAAGGTTATTGTCTCATGAG
CGGATACATATTTGAATGTATTTAGAAAAATAAACAAATAGGGGTTCCGCGCACGAATTGGCCAGCGCTG
CCATTTTTGGGGTGAGGCCGTTCGCGGCCGAGGGGCGCAGCCCCTGGGGGGATGGGAGGCCCGCGTTAGC
GGGCCGGGAGGGTTCGAGAAGGGGGGGCACCCCCCTTCGGCGTGCGCGGTCACGCGCACAGGGCGCAGCC
CTGGTTAAAAACAAGGTTTATAAATATTGGTTTAAAAGCAGGTTAAAAGACAGGTTAGCGGTGGCCGAAA
AACGGGCGGAAACCCTTGCAAATGCTGGATTTTCTGCCTGTGGACAGCCCCTCAAATGTCAATAGGTGCG
CCCCTCATCTGTCAGCACTCTGCCCCTCAAGTGTCAAGGATCGCGCCCCTCATCTGTCAGTAGTCGCGCC
CCTCAAGTGTCAATACCGCAGGGCACTTATCCCCAGGCTTGTCCACATCATCTGTGGGAAACTCGCGTAA
AATCAGGCGTTTTCGCCGATTTGCGAGGCTGGCCAGCTCCACGTCGCCGGCCGAAATCGAGCCTGCCCCT
CATCTGTCAACGCCGCGCCGGGTGAGTCGGCCCCTCAAGTGTCAACGTCCGCCCCTCATCTGTCAGTGAG
GGCCAAGTTTTCCGCGAGGTATCCACAACGCCGGCGGCCGCGGTGTCTCGCACACGGCTTCGACGGCGTT
TCTGGCGCGTTTGCAGGGCCATAGACGGCCGCCAGCCCAGCGGCGAGGGCAACCAGCCCGGTGAGCGTCG
CAAAGGAGATCCTGATCTGACTGATGGGCTGCCTGTATCGAGTGGTGATTTTGTGCCGAGCTGCCGGTCG
GGGAGCTGTTGGCTGGCTGGTGGCAGGATATATTGTGGTGTAAACAAATTGACGCTTAGACAACTTAATA
ACACATTGCGGACGTTTTTAATGTACTGGGGTGGATGCAGTGGGCCCCACTCTGTGAAGACAATGCCGAA
TTCGGATCCGGAGGTCAACATGGTGGAGCACGACACTCTGGTCTACTCCAAAAATGTCAAAGATACAGTC
TCAGAAGATCAAAGGGCTATTGAGACTTTTCAACAAAGGATAATTTCGGGAAACCTCCTCGGATTCCATT
GCCCAGCTATCTGTCACTTCATCGAAAGGACAGTAGAAAAGGAAGGTGGCTCCTACAAATGCCATCATTG
CGATAAAGGAAAGGCTATCATTCAAGATCTCTCTGCCGACAGTGGTCCCAAAGATGGACCCCCACCCACG
AGGAGCATCGTGGAAAAAGAAGAGGTTCCAACCACGTCTACAAAGCAAGTGGATTGATGTGACATCTCCA
CTGACGTAAGGGATGACGCACAATCCCACTATCCTTCGCAAGACCCTTCCTCTATATAAGGAAGTTCATT
TCATTTGGAGAGGACACGCTCGAGTATAAGAGCTCATTTTTACAACAATTACCAACAACAACAAACAACA
AACAACATTACAATTACATTTACAATTATCGATACAATGTGGAAATTAAAAATTGGTGAAAAAAATGGAA
AGCTGGAAATTGGTGACGGAAATGGCGATGAATATTTGTATAGTACCAACAATTTCGTAGGGAGACAAAC
ATGGGAGTTTGATCCAAGTGCAGGCACACAGGAAGAACGTGACCAAATCGAAAGGATTCGAGAGCAATTC
TTGAACAATAAGAAGAAACTCGATATCCATTGTTGTGGTGACTTGCTCATGCGAACCCAGCTTATCAAGG
AAAGCCAGATTGATCTTACTAGCGAACTTCTAGTGAGACTCAAAGATGAAGAAGATGTTAACTATGAAGC
TGTGACAATGGCGGTAAAAAAAGCGGTCCTCTTGAACCGTGCAATTCAAGCTTGGGACGGTCATTGGCCA
GCTGAAAATGCCGGTCCCCTTTTTTTTACCCCTCCTCTGATAATTGCCTTGTACATTAGTGGTACAGTGG
ATACAATTTTAACAAAAGAACACCAAAAGGAGATGATTCGCTACATGTACATCCATCAGAATGAAGATGG
AGGATGGGGATTCTATATATCGGGGAAAAGCACGATGATTGGAAGTGCATTGAACTATGTGGCTCTAAGA
CTTCTTGGAGAAGCTTCACCAACTGATGATGATGACATTGGTGCTCTTGCTAGAGGCCATAAATGGATAT
TTGATCACGGCGGTGCTACATCCATCCCTTCATGGGGCAAGGTTTATCTCGCGGTGCTTGGGGTATATGA
ATGGGAAGGCTGCAATCCTCTGCCTCCTGAATTTTGGCTATTTCCTTCCTTTTTGCCTTATCATCCAGCA
AAAATGTGGTGTTACTGTAGAACGACATACATGCCGATGTCACACTTGTATGGTAAAAGCTACCATGGGC
CTATTACTGATCTTGTTTTGTCTTTAAGAAAAGAGATTCACACCCTTCCTTACCACCAGATTAACTGGAA
CAAACAACGACATAATTGTTGTAAGTTGGATCTATACTACCCTCATTCTTCCATACAAGATATGTTATGG
GATAGTCTGCACTATTTTTGTGAACCACTTGTCAAAAAATGGCCCTTGAATAAGCTAAGAGAGAAGGGAC
TCAAAAGAGTGGTTGACCTAATGCGTTATGGATCCGAAGAAGGACGTTACATAGGCATGGGTTGTGTTGA
AAAGGCTTTACAAATGATGTGTTTTTATGCCGAGGATCCAAATGGGATTGACTTCAAACACCACCTGGCT
AGAGTCCCTGATTACTTGTGGCTGGCAGAAGATGGTATGAAGATGCAAAGTTTCGGTAGTCAGTTATGGG
ATTGCACTCTTGTAACTCAAGCAATTATGGCCAGTAATATGGTTGATGAGTATGGAGATTCACTCAAAAA
AGCCCACTTTTACTTAAAACAGTCACAGATTAAAGAGAACCCTAAAGGCGATTTCACAAAAATGTGTCGT
TTATTCACGAAAGGGGCATGGACTTTCTCTGATCAAGACCATGGATGGGTTGTATCAGATTGCACTGCAG
AAGCTTTGATTTGTTTATTGGCATTGTCACAAATGCCACAAGATATTGCGGGCGAAAAGGCTGAAGTTGA
TAGATTATATGATGCTGTGAATGTCCTCCTTTACCTACAAAGTCCTGAAAGTGGTGGTTTCGCTATTTGG
GAGCCACCAGTTCCAAAACCATATTTACAGATGTTGAACCCTTCAGAACTTTTTGCAGACATAGTGGTTG
AGAAAGAGCATGTTGAATGTACTGGATCCATAATCCAAGCATTGAATTCATTCAAAAATCTGCACCCACG
ACACCGTGAGAAAGAAATAGAAGCTGCTATCGAGAAAGGCATACGTTTTTTGGAAAACAAACAACAAAAT
GATGGTTCATGGTACGGTTATTGGGGTATTTGTTTTCTCTATGGCACATTTTTTGTGCTGCAAGGTTTAG
TATCATGCGGGAAAACATATGAAAATAGTGAAACCGTTCGAAAAGCTGTCAATTTTTTGCTCTCAACACA
GAATTCAGAAGGTGGTTGGGGAGAGAGTTTTGAGTCATGCCCTCAAGAGAAATTCATACCTTTGGAAGGA
AATAGAACAAATTTGGTGCAAACTTCATGGGCCATGCTTGGACTTCTCTATGGTGGACAGGTTGAAAGGG
ATGTAACACCGTTACACAAGGCAGCAAAATTGCTCATTAATGGACAATTGGATAATGGAGATTTTCCTCA
ACAGGAAATAACGGGAGTGTACATGAAAAACTGCATGTTACATTATCCAGAATATAGGAACACTTTTCCG
TTATGGGCGTTAGGAGAATACCGCAACCGTGTTTGGTTGCCAAAGCAACAAGTCGGTTCGTAAGTCGACC
GGCTGCTAACAAAGCCCGAGCTTCTCTAGCTAGAGTCGATCGACAAGCTCGAGTTTCTCCATAATAATGT
GTGAGTAGTTCCCAGATAAGGGAATTAGGGTTCCTATAGGGTTTCGCTCATGTGTTGAGCATATAAGAAA
CCCTTAGTATGTATTTGTATTTGTAAAATACTTCTATCAATAAAATTTCTAATTCCTAAAACCAAAATCC
AGTACTAAAATCCAGATCGCTGCAATTGTCTTCTGCACGAAGTGGTTTAAACTATCAGTGTTTGACAGGA
TATATTGGCGGGTAAACCTAAGAGAAAAGAGCGTTTATTAGAATAATCGGATATTTAAAAGGGCGTGAAA
AGGTTTATCCGTTCGTCCATTTGTATGTGCATGCCAACCACAGGGTTCCCCAGATCAGGCGCTGGCTGCT
GAACCCCCAGCCGGAACTGACCCCACAAGGCCCTAGCGTTTGCAATGCACCAGGTCATCATTGACCCAGG
CGTGTTCCACCAGGCCGCTGCCTCGCAACTCTTCGCAGGCTTCGCCGACCTGCTCGCGCCACTTCTTCAC
GCGGGTGGAATCCGATCCGCACATGAGGCGGAAGGTTTCCAGCTTGAGCGGGTACGGCTCCCGGTGCGAG
CTGAAATAGTCGAACATCCGTCGGGCCGTCGGCGACAGCTTGCGGTACTTCTCCCATATGAATTTCGTGT
AGTGGTCGCCAGCAAACAGCACGACGATTTCCTCGTCGATCAGGACCTGGCAACGGGACGTTTTCTTGCC
ACGGTCCAGGACGCGGAAGCGGTGCAGCAGCGACACCGATTCCAGGTGCCCAACGCGGTCGGACGTGAAG
CCCATCGCCGTCGCCTGTAGGCGCGACAGGCATTCCTCGGCCTTCGTGTAATACCGGCCATTGATCGACC
AGCCCAGGTCCTGGCAAAGCTCGTAGAACGTGAAGGTGATCGGCTCGCCGATAGGGGTGCGCTTCGCGTA
CTCCAACACCTGCTGCCACACCAGTTCGTCATCGTCGGCCCGCAGCTCGACGCCGGTGTAGGTGATCTTC
ACGTCCTTGTTGACGTGGAAAATGACCTTGTTTTGCAGCGCCTCGCGCGGGATTTTCTTGTTGCGCGTGG
TGAACAGGGCAGAGCGGGCCGTGTCGTTTGGCATCGCTCGCATCGTGTCCGGCCACGGCGCAATATCGAA
CAAGGAAAGCTGCATTTCCTTGATCTGCTGCTTCGTGTGTTTCAGCAACGCGGCCTGCTTGGCCTCGCTG
ACCTGTTTTGCCAGGTCCTCGCCGGCGGTTTTTCGCTTCTTGGTCGTCATAGTTCCTCGCGTGTCGATGG
TCATCGACTTCGCCAAACCTGCCGCCTCCTGTTCAAGACGACGCGAACGCTCCACGGCGGCCGATGGCGC
GGGCAGGGCAGGGGGAGCCAGTTGCACGCTGTCGCGCTCGATCTTGGCCGTAGCTTGCTGGACCATCGAG
CCGACGGACTGGAAGGTTTCGCGGGGCGCACGCATGACGGTGCGGCTTGCGATGGTTTCGGCATCCTCGG
CGGAAAACCCCGCGTCGATCAGTTCTTGCCTGTATGCCTTCCGGTCAAACGTCCGATTCATTCACCCTCC
TTGCGGGATTGCCCCGACTCACGCCGGGGCAATGTGCCCTTATTCCTGATTTGACCCGCCTGGTGCCTTG
GTGTCCAGATAATCCACCTTATCGGCAATGAAGTCGGTCCCGTAGACCGTCTGGCCGTCCTTCTCGTACT
TGGTATTCCGAATCTTGCCCTGCACGAATACCAGCGACCCCTTGCCCAAATACTTGCCGTGGGCCTCGGC
CTGAGAGCCAAAACACTTGATGCGGAAGAAGTCGGTGCGCTCCTGCTTGTCGCCGGCATCGTTGCGCCAC
ATCTAGGATCTGCCAGGAACCGTAAAAAGGCCGCGTTGCTGGCGTTTTTCCATAGGCTCCGCCCCCCTGA
CGAGCATCACAAAAATCGACGCTCAAGTCAGAGGTGGCGAAACCCGACAGGACTATAAAGATACCAGGCG
TTTCCCCCTGGAAGCTCCCTCGTGCGCTCTCCTGTTCCGACCCTGCCGCTTACCGGATACCTGTCCGCCT
TTCTCCCTTCGGGAAGCGTGGCGCTTTCTCATAGCTCACGCTGTAGGTATCTCAGTTCGGTGTAGGTCGT
TCGCTCCAAGCTGGGCTGTGTGCACGAACCCCCCGTTCAGCCCGACCGCTGCGCCTTATCCGGTAACTAT
CGTCTTGAGTCCAACCCGGTAAGACACGACTTATCGCCACTGGCAGCAGCCACTGGTAACAGGATTAGCA
GAGCGAGGTATGTAGGCGGTGCTACAGAGTTCTTGAAGTGGTGGCCTAACTACGGCTACACTAGAAGAAC
AGTATTTGGTATCTGCGCTCTGCTGAAGCCAGTTACCTTCGGAAAAAGAGTTGGTAGCTCTTGATCCGGC
AAACAAACCACCGCTGGTAGCGGTGGTTTTTTTGTTTGCAAGCAGCAGATTACGCGCAGAAAAAAAGGAT
CTCAAGAAGATCCTTTGATCTTTTCTACGGGGTCTGACGCTCAGTGGAACGAAAACTCACGTTAAGGGAT
TTTGGTCATGAGATTATCAAAAAGGATCTTCACCTAGATCCTTTTAAATTAAAAATGAAGTTTTAAATCA
ATCTAAAGTATATATGAGTAAACTTGGTCTGACAGTTACCAATGCTTAATCAGTGAGGCACCTATCTCAG
CGATCTGTCTATTTCGTTCATCCATAGTTGCCTGACTCCCCGTCGTGTAGATAACTACGATACGGGAGGG
CTTACCATCTGGCCCCAGTGCTGCAATGATACCGCGAGAACCACGCTCACCGGCTCCAGATTTATCAGCA
ATAAACCAGCCAGCCGGAAGGGCCGAGCGCAGAAGTGGTCCTGCAACTTTATCCGCCTCCATCCAGTCTA
TTAATTGTTGCCGGGAAGCTAGAGTAAGTAGTTCGCCAGTTAATAGTTTGCGCAACGTTGTTGCCATTGC
TACAGGCATCGTGGTGTCACGCTCGTCGTTTGGTATGGCTTCATTCAGCTCCGGTTCCCAACGATCAAGG
CGAGTTACATGATCCCCCATGTTGTGCAAAAAAGCGGTTAGCTCCTTCGGTCCTCCGATCGTTGTCAGAA
GTAAGTTGGCCGCAGTGTTATCACTCATGGTTATGGCAGCACTGCATAATTCTCTTACTGTCATGCCATC
CGTAAGATGCTTTTCTGTGACTGGTGAGTACTCAACCAAGTCATTCTGAGAATAGTGTATGCGGCGACCG
AGTTGCTCTTGCCCGGCGTCAATACGGGATAATACCGCGCCACATAGCAGAACTTTAAAAGTGCTCATCA
TTGGAAAACGTTCTTCGGGGCGAAAACTCTCAAGGATCTT
